>Addgene plasmid #216164 | TDP-REGv2(Gaussia Luciferase)#5 in pTwist-CMV | addgene full sequence | sequence record 437759 | Addgene NGS Result
ATATATGGAGTTCCGCGTTACATAACTTACGGTAAATGGCCCGCCTGGCTGACCGCCCAACGACCCCCGC
CCATTGACGTCAATAATGACGTATGTTCCCATAGTAACGCCAATAGGGACTTTCCATTGACGTCAATGGG
TGGAGTATTTACGGTAAACTGCCCACTTGGCAGTACATCAAGTGTATCATATGCCAAGTACGCCCCCTAT
TGACGTCAATGACGGTAAATGGCCCGCCTGGCATTATGCCCAGTACATGACCTTATGGGACTTTCCTACT
TGGCAGTACATCTACGTATTAGTCATCGCTATTACCATGCTGATGCGGTTTTGGCAGTACATCAATGGGC
GTGGATAGCGGTTTGACTCACGGGGATTTCCAAGTCTCCACCCCATTGACGTCAATGGGAGTTTGTTTTG
GCACCAAAATCAACGGGACTTTCCAAAATGTCGTAACAACTCCGCCCCATTGACGCAAATGGGCGGTAGG
CGTGTACGGTGGGAGGTCTATATAAGCAGAGCTGGTTTAGTGAACCGTCAGATCAGATCTTTGTCGATCC
TACCATCCACTCGACACACCCGCCAGCGGCCGCTTCTTGGTGCCAGCTTATCATAGCGCTACCGGTCGCC
ACCATGGGAGTCAAAGTTCTGTTTGCCCTGATCTGCATCGCTGTGGCCGAGGCCAAGCCCACCGAGAACA
ACGAAGACTTCAACATCGTGGCCGTGGCCAGCAACTTCGCGACCACGGATCTCGATGCTGACCGCGGGAA
GTTGCCCGGCAAGAAGCTGCCGCTGGAGGTGCTCAAAGAGTTGGAGGCAAACGCGAGGAAGGCCGGCTGC
ACCAGGTAAGAATGCACATCACTTCTTGAGAGTATGGAGGAGTGAAATGACACTCATGCCAGAGTTACTG
TATGTCTGCACTTTAAAAGTGTAGCTTTTAAAAGATGATGAATGACTGTCTGTTTGTGTGTGTGTGTGTG
AATGTGTGTGTGTGTGTGTGTCACCCAGGGGTTGCCTGATCTGCTTAAGCCACATCAAGTGTACGCCAAA
AATGAAGAAGTTCATCCCAGGTATGCATGACTGCCTGCATGCTTGTTTGTTTGTTTGTATGTTTGTATGG
AGTCGGGGTTTCTGAATGTATGCCTGAGGCTGGTTGCAGAGTCTCGCTCTGGATGTCTACGCTGGATGTG
CAGTAACATGAGCCACTGTGCCCGGCCAATCCTAAGAATTTCTTTTGCGGTGGTTGCAAGTCTGGGCAGA
ACTCTTGTCAGGGGCTGTAACTGGACTTATCTTTACTCCTTTGTCAGGACGGTGTCATACGTACGAAGGC
GATAAAGAGTCCGCACAGGGCGGCATAGGCGAGGCGATCGTCGACATTCCTGAGATTCCTGGGTTCAAGG
ACTTGGAGCCCTTGGAGCAGTTCATCGCACAGGTCGATCTGTGTGTGGACTGCACAACTGGCTGCCTCAA
AGGGCTTGCCAACGTGCAGTGTTCTGACCTGCTCAAGAAGTGGCTGCCGCAACGCTGTGCGACCTTTGCC
AGCAAGATCCAGGGCCAGGTGGACAAGATCAAGGGGGCCGGTGGTGACTAAACAAATGGTAAGGAAGGGC
ACATCAATCTTTGCTTAATTGTCCTTTACTCTAAAGATGTATTTTATCATACTGAATGCTAAACTTGATA
TCTCCTTTTAGGTCATTGATGTCCTTCACCCCGGGAAGGCGACAGTGCCTAAGACAGAAATTCGGGAAAA
ACTAGCCAAAATGTACAAGACCACACCGGATGTCATCTTTGTATTTGGATTCAGAACTCAGTAAACTGGA
TCCGCAGGCCTCTGCTAGCTTGACTGACTGAGATACAGCGTACCTTCAGCTCACAGACATGATAAGATAC
ATTGATGAGTTTGGACAAACCACAACTAGAATGCAGTGAAAAAAATGCTTTATTTGTGAAATTTGTGATG
CTATTGCTTTATTTGTAACCATTATAAGCTGCAATAAACAAGTTAACAACAACAATTGCATTCATTTTAT
GTTTCAGGTTCAGGGGGAGGTGTGGGAGGTTTTTTAAAGCAAGTAAAACCTCTACAAATGTGGTATTGGC
CCATCTCTATCGGTATCGTAGCATAACCCCTTGGGGCCTCTAAACGGGTCTTGAGGGGTTTTTTGTGCCC
CTCGGGCCGGATTGCTATCTACCGGCATTGGCGCAGAAAAAAATGCCTGATGCGACGCTGCGCGTCTTAT
ACTCCCACATATGCCAGATTCAGCAACGGATACGGCTTCCCCAACTTGCCCACTTCCATACGTGTCCTCC
TTACCAGAAATTTATCCTTAAGGTCGTCAGCTATCCTGCAGGCGATCTCTCGATTTCGATCAAGACATTC
CTTTAATGGTCTTTTCTGGACACCACTAGGGGTCAGAAGTAGTTCATCAAACTTTCTTCCCTCCCTAATC
TCATTGGTTACCTTGGGCTATCGAAACTTAATTAACCAGTCAAGTCAGCTACTTGGCGAGATCGACTTGT
CTGGGTTTCGACTACGCTCAGAATTGCGTCAGTCAAGTTCGATCTGGTCCTTGCTATTGCACCCGTTCTC
CGATTACGAGTTTCATTTAAATCATGTGAGCAAAAGGCCAGCAAAAGGCCAGGAACCGTAAAAAGGCCGC
GTTGCTGGCGTTTTTCCATAGGCTCCGCCCCCCTGACGAGCATCACAAAAATCGACGCTCAAGTCAGAGG
TGGCGAAACCCGACAGGACTATAAAGATACCAGGCGTTTCCCCCTGGAAGCTCCCTCGTGCGCTCTCCTG
TTCCGACCCTGCCGCTTACCGGATACCTGTCCGCCTTTCTCCCTTCGGGAAGCGTGGCGCTTTCTCATAG
CTCACGCTGTAGGTATCTCAGTTCGGTGTAGGTCGTTCGCTCCAAGCTGGGCTGTGTGCACGAACCCCCC
GTTCAGCCCGACCGCTGCGCCTTATCCGGTAACTATCGTCTTGAGTCCAACCCGGTAAGACACGACTTAT
CGCCACTGGCAGCAGCCACTGGTAACAGGATTAGCAGAGCGAGGTATGTAGGCGGTGCTACAGAGTTCTT
GAAGTGGTGGCCTAACTACGGCTACACTAGAAGAACAGTATTTGGTATCTGCGCTCTGCTGAAGCCAGTT
ACCTTCGGAAAAAGAGTTGGTAGCTCTTGATCCGGCAAACAAACCACCGCTGGTAGCGGTGGTTTTTTTG
TTTGCAAGCAGCAGATTACGCGCAGAAAAAAAGGATCTCAAGAAGATCCTTTGATCTTTTCTACGGGGTC
TGACGCTCAGTGGAACGAAAACTCACGTTAAGGGATTTTGGTCATGAGATTATCAAAAAGGATCTTCACC
TAGATCCTTTTAAATTAAAAATGAAGTTTTAAATCAATCTAAAGTATATATGAGTAAACTTGGTCTGACA
GTTACCAATGCTTAATCAGTGAGGCACCTATCTCAGCGATCTGTCTATTTCGTTCATCCATAGTTGCATT
TAAATTTCCGAACTCTCCAAGGCCCTCGTCGGAAAATCTTCAAACCTTTCGTCCGATCCATCTTGCAGGC
TACCTCTCGAACGAACTATCGCAAGTCTCTTGGCCGGCCTTGCGCCTTGGCTATTGCTTGGCAGCGCCTA
TCGCCAGGTATTACTCCAATCCCGAATATCCGAGATCGGGATCACCCGAGAGAAGTTCAACCTACATCCT
CAATCCCGATCTATCCGAGATCCGAGGAATATCGAAATCGGGGCGCGCCTGGTGTACCGAGAACGATCCT
CTCAGTGCGAGTCTCGACGATCCATATCGTTGCTTGGCAGTCAGCCAGTCGGAATCCAGCTTGGGACCCA
GGAAGTCCAATCGTCAGATATTGTACTCAAGCCTGGTCACGGCAGCGTACCGATCTGTTTAAACCTAGAT
ATTGATAGTCTGATCGGTCAACGTATAATCGAGTCCTAGCTTTTGCAAACATCTATCAAGAGACAGGATC
AGCAGGAGGCTTTCGCATGAGTATTCAACATTTCCGTGTCGCCCTTATTCCCTTTTTTGCGGCATTTTGC
CTTCCTGTTTTTGCTCACCCAGAAACGCTGGTGAAAGTAAAAGATGCTGAAGATCAGTTGGGTGCGCGAG
TGGGTTACATCGAACTGGATCTCAACAGCGGTAAGATCCTTGAGAGTTTTCGCCCCGAAGAACGCTTTCC
AATGATGAGCACTTTTAAAGTTCTGCTATGTGGCGCGGTATTATCCCGTATTGACGCCGGGCAAGAGCAA
CTCGGTCGCCGCATACACTATTCTCAGAATGACTTGGTTGAGTATTCACCAGTCACAGAAAAGCATCTTA
CGGATGGCATGACAGTAAGAGAATTATGCAGTGCTGCCATAACCATGAGTGATAACACTGCGGCCAACTT
ACTTCTGACAACGATTGGAGGACCGAAGGAGCTAACCGCTTTTTTGCACAACATGGGGGATCATGTAACT
CGCCTTGATCGTTGGGAACCGGAGCTGAATGAAGCCATACCAAACGACGAGCGTGACACCACGATGCCTG
TAGCAATGGCAACAACCTTGCGTAAACTATTAACTGGCGAACTACTTACTCTAGCTTCCCGGCAACAGTT
GATAGACTGGATGGAGGCGGATAAAGTTGCAGGACCACTTCTGCGCTCGGCCCTTCCGGCTGGCTGGTTT
ATTGCTGATAAATCTGGAGCCGGTGAGCGTGGGTCTCGCGGTATCATTGCAGCACTGGGGCCAGATGGTA
AGCCCTCCCGTATCGTAGTTATCTACACGACGGGGAGTCAGGCAACTATGGATGAACGAAATAGACAGAT
CGCTGAGATAGGTGCCTCACTGATTAAGCATTGGTAACCGATTCTAGGTGCATTGGCGCAGAAAAAAATG
CCTGATGCGACGCTGCGCGTCTTATACTCCCACATATGCCAGATTCAGCAACGGATACGGCTTCCCCAAC
TTGCCCACTTCCATACGTGTCCTCCTTACCAGAAATTTATCCTTAAGATCCCGAATCGTTTAAACTCGAC
TCTGGCTCTATCGAATCTCCGTCGTTTCGAGCTTACGCGAACAGCCGTGGCGCTCATTTGCTCGTCGGGC
ATCGAATCTCGTCAGCTATCGTCAGCTTACCTTTTTGGCAGCGATCGCGGCTCCCGACATCTTGGACCAT
TAGCTCCACAGGTATCTTCTTCCCTCTAGTGGTCATAACAGCAGCTTCAGCTACCTCTCAATTCAAAAAA
CCCCTCAAGACCCGTTTAGAGGCCCCAAGGGGTTATGCTATCAATCGTTGCGTTACACACACAAAAAACC
AACACACATCCATCTTCGATGGATAGCGATTTTATTATCTAACTGCTGATCGAGTGTAGCCAGATCTAGT
AATCAATTACGGGGTCATTAGTTCATAGCCC
Features (pLannotate 1.2.2; 19 found; start..end, strand, type, name):
     16..319     +  enhancer       CMV enhancer: human cytomegalovirus immediate early enhancer
    392..409     -  promoter       CMV promoter (fragment): human cytomegalovirus (CMV) immediate early promoter
    472..523     +  promoter       CMVd2 promoter: truncated human cytomegalovirus (CMV) immediate early promoter that yields moderately reduced expression relative to the full-length promoter
    634..846     +  CDS            Gaussia-Dura Luc (fragment): enhanced variant of secreted Gaussia luciferase human codon-optimized
   1305..1591    +  CDS            Gaussia-Dura Luc (fragment): enhanced variant of secreted Gaussia luciferase human codon-optimized
   1692..1811    +  CDS            RPS24 (fragment): RS24_HUMAN - Experimental evidence at protein level: Swiss-Prot protein existence level 1. Required for processing of pre-rRNA and maturation of 40S ribosomal subunits. From Homo sapiens (Human).
   1883..2004    -  polyA_signal   SV40 poly(A) signal: SV40 polyadenylation signal
   2027..2096    -  CDS            large T antigen (fragment): large T antigen from SV40 (simian virus 40)
   2119..2165    +  terminator     T7 terminator: transcription terminator for bacteriophage T7 RNA polymerase
   2195..2331    +  terminator     rrnG terminator: transcription terminator from the E. coli ribosomal RNA rrnG operon (Albrechtsen et al., 1991)
   2376..2447    +  misc_feature   3' β-globin insulator: insulator downstream of the human β-globin locus (Farrell et al., 2002)
   2673..3261    -  rep_origin     ori: high-copy-number ColE1/pMB1/pBR322/pUC origin of replication
   3433..3497    -  CDS            bla(M) (fragment): β-lactamase lacking the signal sequence; bla(M); allows cytosolic expression of β-lactamase
   4007..4867    +  CDS            AmpR: β-lactamase; bla; confers resistance to ampicillin, carbenicillin, and related antibiotics
   4880..5016    +  terminator     rrnG terminator: transcription terminator from the E. coli ribosomal RNA rrnG operon (Albrechtsen et al., 1991)
   5168..5239    +  misc_feature   5' β-globin insulator: insulator upstream of the human β-globin locus (Farrell et al., 2002)
   5244..5290    -  terminator     T7 terminator: transcription terminator for bacteriophage T7 RNA polymerase
   5308..5356    -  polyA_signal   poly(A) signal: synthetic polyadenylation signal
   5387..5421    +  enhancer       CMV enhancer (fragment): human cytomegalovirus immediate early enhancer
