[The description below was written by a language model from this plasmid's Addgene catalogue record and pLannotate feature annotations shown in this document.]
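Description:
TDP-REGv2(Gaussia Luciferase)#5 is a mammalian expression plasmid in the pTwist CMV backbone, about 5.4 kb, that carries a splicing-regulated Gaussia princeps luciferase reporter. It replicates in E. coli from a high-copy ColE1/pUC-type origin and is selected with ampicillin through the AmpR β-lactamase gene. The backbone also contains bacterial rrnG and T7 terminators and short β-globin insulator elements flanking the expression unit. These parts presumably shield the cassette from read-through transcription. The depositor warns that the insert contains a UG-rich region prone to recombination and therefore requires a recombination-deficient bacterial host.

The payload is driven by the CMV immediate-early enhancer and promoter and ends in an SV40 polyadenylation signal. The luciferase is described as carrying a double mutation to improve stability, and the annotation matches it to the secreted, codon-optimised Gaussia-Dura variant. The coding sequence is annotated as two separate fragments with roughly 450 nt of unannotated sequence between them. This layout fits the TDP-REG concept from the associated publication on de novo cryptic splicing for ALS and FTD, in which an engineered, alternatively spliced region interrupts the reporter. The UG-rich tract likely lies in this interval, since UG repeats are the classic TDP-43 binding motif, but the record does not map it or spell out the splicing logic. A short match to human RPS24 lies downstream of the luciferase, and its role is not stated.

The depositor recommends delivery by routes without a transcribed intermediate, such as transient transfection, AAV or piggyBac. Splicing of lentiviral RNA before packaging may remove the regulated region.
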