Addgene plasmid #216164: TDP-REGv2(Gaussia Luciferase)#5 in pTwist-CMV
Depositing lab: Pietro Fratta. Publication: Creation of de novo cryptic splicing for ALS and FTD precision medicine. Wilkins OG, Chien MZYJ, Wlaschin JJ, Barattucci S, Harley P, Mattedi F, Mehta PR, Pisliakova M, Ryadnov E, Keuss MJ, Thompson D, Digby H, Knez L, Simkin RL, Diaz JA, Zanovello M, Brown AL, Darbey A, Karda R, Fisher EMC, Cunningham TJ, Le Pichon CE, Ule J, Fratta P. Science. 2024 Oct 4;386(6717):61-69. doi: 10.1126/science.adk2539. Epub 2024 Oct 3. PubMed 39361759.
Backbone
  Vector backbone: pTwist CMV
  Vector type: Mammalian Expression
Growth in bacteria
  Bacterial resistance: Ampicillin, 100 μg/mL
  Growth temperature: 37°C
  Growth strain: NEB Stable
  Growth instructions: MUST use stable bacterial line to avoid recombination of UG-rich region (e.g. Stbl3, NEB Stable)
  Copy number: High Copy
Gene/Insert
  Gene/Insert name: Gaussia princeps luciferase (with double mutation to improve stability)
Terms and licenses: Academic/Nonprofit Terms; Industry Terms: Not Available to Industry
Depositor comments: Please visit https://doi.org/10.1101/2023.11.15.565967 for bioRxiv preprint. Note: Due to the splicing of lentiviral RNAs prior to viral packaging, which may remove the alternatively-spliced regions of the TDP-REG sequences, we recommend using alternative systems that do not require a transcribed intermediate (transient transfection, AAV, piggybac or other DNA integrases or recombinases). One approach described in the literature is to use reverse-complemented splicing minigene sequences in lentiviruses, preventing splicing before packaging (e.g. DOI: 10.1038/s41587-022-01224-2). However, this may cause additional issues, such as lowered titres (due to competing promoters on the reverse strand) or the pre-packaging splicing of unannotated splice sites that occur by random chance in the reverse complement sequence (we have observed this phenomenon via Nanopore sequencing of lentiviral RNA). As such, we are also hesitant to recommend this approach.
How to cite: TDP-REGv2(Gaussia Luciferase)#5 in pTwist-CMV was a gift from Pietro Fratta (Addgene plasmid # 216164 ; http://n2t.net/addgene:216164 ; RRID:Addgene_216164)
